>Addgene plasmid #84795 | pET - FnR062.Y78N | depositor partial sequence | sequence record 162570 | insert sequence
ATGGCTAGCTCCTCCGACTCTCCGCGTAACCTGGAGGTTACCAACGCAACTCCGAACTCTCTGACTATTT
CTTGGGACGATCCTTATCACGCTATCTATTACCGTATCACCTACGGCGAAACTGGTGGTAACTCCCCGAG
CCAGGAATTCACTGTTCCGAGATCTTATTCTAATGCGACCATCAGCGGTCTGAAACCGGGCCAGGATTAT
ACCATTACCGTGTACGCTGTAACCGGTAATAACGACGATTCAAACCCAATCAGCATCAATTATCGCACCG
AAATCGACAAACCGTCTCAGGGATCCCACCATCACCATCATCACTGA
