>Addgene plasmid #84795 | pET - FnR062.Y78N | addgene partial sequence | sequence record 163643 | T7 5'-TAATACGACTCACTATAGGG-3'
TTTTGTTTAACTTTAAGAAGGAGATATACATATGGCTAGCTCCTCCGACTCTCCGCGTAACCTGGAGGTT
ACCAACGCAACTCCGAACTCTCTGACTATTTCTTGGGACGATCCTTATCACGCTATCTATTACCGTATCA
CCTACGGCGAAACTGGTGGTAACTCCCCGAGCCAGGAATTCACTGTTCCGAGATCTTATTCTAATGCGAC
CATCAGCGGTCTGAAACCGGGCCAGGATTATACCATTACCGTGTACGCTGTAACCGGTAATAACGACGAT
TCAAACCCAATCAGCATCAATTATCGCACCGAAATCGACAAACCGTCTCAGGGATCCCACCATCACCATC
ATCACTGATTAACTAAACGAGATCCGGCTGCTAACAAAGCCCGAAAGGAAGCTGAGTTGGCTGCTGCCAC
CGCTGAGCAATAACTAGCATAACCCCTTGGGGCCTCTAAACGGGTCTTGAGGGGTTTTTTGCTGAAAGGA
GGAACTATATCCGGATTGGCGAATGGG
[124 nt withheld, positions 518-641]
C
[91 nt withheld, positions 643-733]
A
[49 nt withheld, positions 735-783]
CCTTTGACGTTGGAGTCCACGTTCTTT
[37 nt withheld, positions 811-847]
ACCCTATCTCGGTCTATTCTTTTGATTTATAAGGGATTTTGCCGATTTCGGCCTATTGGTTAAAAAATGA
GCTGATTTAACAAAAATTTAACGCGAATTTTAACAAAATATTAACGCTTACAATTTAGGTGGCACTTTTC
GGGGAAATGTGCGCGGA
