>Addgene plasmid #84795 | pET - FnR062.Y78N | addgene partial sequence | sequence record 163644 | T7term 5'-GCTAGTTATTGCTCAGCGG-3'
TTTGTTAGCAGCCGGATCTCGTTTAGTTAATCAGTGATGATGGTGATGGTGGGATCCCTGAGACGGTTTG
TCGATTTCGGTGCGATAATTGATGCTGATTGGGTTTGAATCGTCGTTATTACCGGTTACAGCGTACACGG
TAATGGTATAATCCTGGCCCGGTTTCAGACCGCTGATGGTCGCATTAGAATAAGATCTCGGAACAGTGAA
TTCCTGGCTCGGGGAGTTACCACCAGTTTCGCCGTAGGTGATACGGTAATAGATAGCGTGATAAGGATCG
TCCCAAGAAATAGTCAGAGAGTTCGGAGTTGCGTTGGTAACCTCCAGGTTACGCGGAGAGTCGGAGGAGC
TAGCCATATGTATATCTCCTTCTTAAAGTTAAACAAAATTATTTCTAGAGGGGAATTGTTATCCGCTCAC
AATTCCCCTATAGTGAGTCGTATTAATTTCGCGGGATCGAGATCTCGATCCTCTACGCCGGACGCATCGT
GGCCGGCATCACCGGCGCCACAGGTGCGGTTGCTGGCGCCTATATCGCCGACATCACCGATGGGGAAGAT
CGGGCTCGCCACTTCGGGCTCATGAGCGCTTGTTTCGGCGTGGGTATGGTGGCAGGCCCCGTGGCCGGGG
GACTGTTGGGCGCCATCTCCTTGCATGCACCATTCCTTGCGGCGGCGGTGCTCAACGGCCTCAACCTACT
ACTGGGCTGCTTCCTAATGCAGGAGTCGCATAAGGGAGAGCGTCGAGATCCCGGACACCATCGAATGGCG
CAAAACCTTTCGCGGTATGGCATGATAGCGCCCGGAAGAGAGTCAATTCAGGGTGGTGAATGTGAAACCA
GTAACGTTATACGATGTCGCAGAGTATGCCGGTGTCTCTTATCAGACCGTTTCCCGCGTGGTG
