[The description below was written by a language model from this plasmid's Addgene catalogue record.]
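Description:
pET - FnR062.Y78N is a bacterial expression plasmid built on a pET backbone for producing the FnR.0.6.2-Y78N protein in E. coli. It is recorded as a high-copy plasmid selected with kanamycin, and the listed propagation strain is T7 Express. This is consistent with the usual pET arrangement, in which the insert is transcribed by T7 RNA polymerase supplied by the host. No feature table is available, so the promoter, operator, terminator and origin of replication are not explicitly stated and can only be inferred from the pET family name.

The insert is listed as human in origin and carries a tyrosine-to-asparagine substitution at position 78 (Y78N) relative to the parental FnR.0.6.2 sequence. A 6xHis tag is fused to the C terminus, which would allow purification by immobilized metal affinity chromatography and detection with anti-His reagents. The record does not say what the FnR.0.6.2 protein binds or what effect the Y78N change has on it. The insert was introduced by restriction enzyme cloning, but the 5′ and 3′ cloning sites are unknown.

The stated purpose is simply bacterial expression of the mutant protein. The associated publication describes a protein–protein binding experiment designed to teach intermolecular interactions in high school or undergraduate classrooms. This suggests the point mutant serves as one of the purified proteins in that teaching exercise, plausibly for comparison with related variants, although the record does not spell out its role.
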