Addgene plasmid #84795: pET - FnR062.Y78N
Purpose: bacterial expression of FnR.0.6.2-Y78N protein
Depositing lab: Benjamin Hackel. Depositing organization: University of Minnesota. Publication: Development and Implementation of a Protein–Protein Binding Experiment To Teach Intermolecular Interactions in High School or Undergraduate Classrooms. Johnson SM, Javner C, Hackel BJ. J. Chem. Educ. 2017, 94, 3, 367–374 10.1021/acs.jchemed.6b00323.
Backbone
  Vector backbone: pET
  Vector type: Bacterial Expression
Growth in bacteria
  Bacterial resistance: Kanamycin, 50 μg/mL
  Growth temperature: 37°C
  Growth strain: T7 express
  Copy number: High Copy
Gene/Insert
  Gene/Insert name: FnR.0.6.2-Y78N
  Species: H. sapiens (human)
  Mutation: Y78N
  Tag / fusion protein: 6xHis (C terminal on insert)
  Cloning method: Restriction Enzyme; 5′ cloning site unknown (unknown if destroyed); 3′ cloning site unknown (unknown if destroyed)
Terms and licenses: Academic/Nonprofit Terms; Industry Terms: Not Available to Industry
How to cite: pET - FnR062.Y78N was a gift from Benjamin Hackel (Addgene plasmid # 84795 ; http://n2t.net/addgene:84795 ; RRID:Addgene_84795)
